LOCUS       Exported 13122 bp ds-DNA circular SYN 12-MAY-2021
DEFINITION  Plant expression vector (OsUBI promoter) for direct cloning of
            artificial microRNAs into rice MIR390 precursor. To use for
            expressing amiRNAs in monocots..
ACCESSION   .
VERSION     .
KEYWORDS    pH7WG2B-OsMIR390-B/c
SOURCE      synthetic DNA construct
  ORGANISM  synthetic DNA construct
REFERENCE   1 (bases 1 to 13122)
  AUTHORS   Carbonell A, Fahlgren N, Mitchell S, Cox KL Jr, Mockler TC,
            Carrington JC
  TITLE     Highly Specific Gene Silencing in a Monocot Species by Artificial
            MicroRNAs Derived From Chimeric MIRNA Precursors.
  JOURNAL   Plant J. 2015 Mar 24. doi: 10.1111/tpj.12835.
  PUBMED    25809382
REFERENCE   2 (bases 1 to 13122)
  AUTHORS   .
  TITLE     Direct Submission
  JOURNAL   Exported May 12, 2021 from SnapGene Server 1.1.58
            http://www.snapgene.com
FEATURES             Location/Qualifiers
     source          1..13122
                     /organism="synthetic DNA construct"
                     /mol_type="other DNA"
     misc_feature    115..139
                     /label=RB T-DNA repeat
                     /note="right border repeat from nopaline C58 T-DNA"
     protein_bind    1942..1966
                     /gene="mutant version of attB"
                     /label=attB1
                     /bound_moiety="BP Clonase(TM)"
                     /note="recombination site for the Gateway(R) BP reaction"
     promoter        2051..2081
                     /label=lac UV5 promoter
                     /note="E. coli lac promoter with an ""up"" mutation"
     CDS             2135..2794
                     /codon_start=1
                     /gene="cat"
                     /product="chloramphenicol acetyltransferase"
                     /label=CmR
                     /note="confers resistance to chloramphenicol"
                     /translation="MEKKITGYTTVDISQWHRKEHFEAFQSVAQCTYNQTVQLDITAFL
                     KTVKKNKHKFYPAFIHILARLMNAHPEFRMAMKDGELVIWDSVHPCYTVFHEQTETFSS
                     LWSEYHDDFRQFLHIYSQDVACYGENLAYFPKGFIENMFFVSANPWVSFTSFDLNVANM
                     DNFFAPVFTMGKYYTQGDKVLMPLAIQVHHAVCDGFHVGRMLNELQQYCDEWQGGA"
     primer_bind     complement(2201..2220)
                     /label=CAT-R
                     /note="Chloramphenicol resistance gene, reverse primer"
     CDS             3136..3441
                     /codon_start=1
                     /gene="ccdB"
                     /product="CcdB, a bacterial toxin that poisons DNA gyrase"
                     /label=ccdB
                     /note="Plasmids containing the ccdB gene cannot be
                     propagated in standard E. coli strains."
                     /translation="MQFKVYTYKRESRYRLFVDVQSDIIDTPGRRMVIPLASARLLSDK
                     VSRELYPVVHIGDESWRMMTTDMASVPVSVIGEEVADLSHRENDIKNAINLMFWGI"
     primer_bind     3320..3339
                     /label=ccdB-fwd
                     /note="ccdB gene, forward primer"
     protein_bind    complement(3545..3569)
                     /gene="mutant version of attB"
                     /label=attB2
                     /bound_moiety="BP Clonase(TM)"
                     /note="recombination site for the Gateway(R) BP reaction"
     CDS             5231..6256
                     /codon_start=1
                     /gene="aph(4)-Ia"
                     /product="aminoglycoside phosphotransferase from E. coli"
                     /label=HygR
                     /note="confers resistance to hygromycin"
                     /translation="MKKPELTATSVEKFLIEKFDSVSDLMQLSEGEESRAFSFDVGGRG
                     YVLRVNSCADGFYKDRYVYRHFASAALPIPEVLDIGEFSESLTYCISRRAQGVTLQDLP
                     ETELPAVLQPVAEAMDAIAAADLSQTSGFGPFGPQGIGQYTTWRDFICAIADPHVYHWQ
                     TVMDDTVSASVAQALDELMLWAEDCPEVRHLVHADFGSNNVLTDNGRITAVIDWSEAMF
                     GDSQYEVANIFFWRPWLACMEQQTRYFERRHPELAGSPRLRAYMLRIGLDQLYQSLVDG
                     NFDDAAWAQGRCDAIVRSGAGTVGRTQIARRSAAVWTDGCVEVLADSGNRRPSTRPRAK
                     K"
     primer_bind     complement(6271..6287)
                     /label=M13 rev
                     /note="common sequencing primer, one of multiple similar
                     variants"
     primer_bind     complement(6271..6287)
                     /label=M13 Reverse
                     /note="In lacZ gene. Also called M13-rev"
     primer_bind     complement(6284..6306)
                     /label=M13/pUC Reverse
                     /note="In lacZ gene"
     protein_bind    6295..6311
                     /label=lac operator
                     /bound_moiety="lac repressor encoded by lacI"
                     /note="The lac repressor binds to the lac operator to
                     inhibit transcription in E. coli. This inhibition can be
                     relieved by adding lactose or
                     isopropyl-beta-D-thiogalactopyranoside (IPTG)."
     promoter        complement(6319..6349)
                     /label=lac promoter
                     /note="promoter for the E. coli lac operon"
     protein_bind    6364..6385
                     /label=CAP binding site
                     /bound_moiety="E. coli catabolite activator protein"
                     /note="CAP binding activates transcription in the presence
                     of cAMP."
     misc_feature    6702..6726
                     /label=LB T-DNA repeat
                     /note="left border repeat from nopaline C58 T-DNA"
     CDS             7254..8045
                     /codon_start=1
                     /gene="aadA"
                     /product="aminoglycoside adenylyltransferase (Murphy,
                     1985)"
                     /label=SmR
                     /note="confers resistance to spectinomycin and
                     streptomycin"
                     /translation="MGEAVIAEVSTQLSEVVGVIERHLEPTLLAVHLYGSAVDGGLKPH
                     SDIDLLVTVTVRLDETTRRALINDLLETSASPGESEILRAVEVTIVVHDDIIPWRYPAK
                     RELQFGEWQRNDILAGIFEPATIDIDLAILLTKAREHSVALVGPAAEELFDPVPEQDLF
                     EALNETLTLWNSPPDWAGDERNVVLTLSRIWYSAVTGKIAPKDVAADWAMERLPAQYQP
                     VILEARQAYLGQEEDRLASRADQLEEFVHYVKGEITKVVGK"
     rep_origin      8289..8877
                     /direction=RIGHT
                     /label=ori
                     /note="high-copy-number ColE1/pMB1/pBR322/pUC origin of
                     replication"
     primer_bind     8778..8797
                     /label=pBR322ori-F
                     /note="pBR322 origin, forward primer"
     primer_bind     9031..9048
                     /label=L4440
                     /note="L4440 vector, forward primer"
     misc_feature    9063..9203
                     /label=bom
                     /note="basis of mobility region from pBR322"
     primer_bind     complement(9129..9148)
                     /label=pRS-marker
                     /note="pRS vectors, use to sequence yeast selectable
                     marker"
     primer_bind     9289..9311
                     /label=pGEX 3'
                     /note="pGEX vectors, reverse primer"
     rep_origin      9547..9741
                     /label=pVS1 oriV
                     /note="origin of replication for the Pseudomonas plasmid
                     pVS1 (Heeb et al., 2000)"
     CDS             complement(9807..10874)
                     /codon_start=1
                     /product="replication protein from the Pseudomonas plasmid
                     pVS1 (Heeb et al., 2000)"
                     /label=pVS1 RepA
                     /translation="GRKPSGPVQIGAALGDDLVEKLKAAQAAQRQRIEAEARPGESWQA
                     AADRIRKESRQPPAAGAPSIRKPPKGDEQPDFFVPMLYDVGTRDSRSIMDVAVFRLSKR
                     DRRAGEVIRYELPDGHVEVSAGPAGMASVWDYDLVLMAVSHLTESMNRYREGKGDKPGR
                     VFRPHVADVLKFCRRADGGKQKDDLVETCIRLNTTHVAMQRTKKAKNGRLVTVSEGEAL
                     ISRYKIVKSETGRPEYIEIELADWMYREITEGKNPDVLTVHPDYFLIDPGIGRFLYRLA
                     RRAAGKAEARWLFKTIYERSGSAGEFKKFCFTVRKLIGSNDLPEYDLKEEAGQAGPILV
                     MRYRNLIEGEASAGS"
     CDS             complement(11308..11937)
                     /codon_start=1
                     /product="stability protein from the Pseudomonas plasmid
                     pVS1 (Heeb et al., 2000)"
                     /label=pVS1 StaA
                     /translation="MKVIAVLNQKGGSGKTTIATHLARALQLAGADVLLVDSDPQGSAR
                     DWAAVREDQPLTVVGIDRPTIDRDVKAIGRRDFVVIDGAPQAADLAVSAIKAADFVLIP
                     VQPSPYDIWATADLVELVKQRIEVTDGRLQAAFVVSRAIKGTRIGGEVAEALAGYELPI
                     LESRITQRVSYPGTAAAGTTVLESEPEGDAAREVQALAAEIKSKLI"
ORIGIN
        1 tttgatcccg aggggaaccc tgtggttggc atgcacatac aaatggacga acggataaac
       61 cttttcacgc ccttttaaat atccgttatt ctaataaacg ctcttttctc ttaggtttac
      121 ccgccaatat atcctgtcaa acactgatag tttaaactga aggcgggaaa cgacaatctg
      181 atccaagctc aagctaagct tattcgggtc aaggcggaag ccagcgcgcc accccacgtc
      241 agcaaatacg gaggcgcggg gttgacggcg tcacccggtc ctaacggcga ccaacaaacc
      301 agccagaaga aattacagta aaaaaaaagt aaattgcact ttgatccacc ttttattacc
      361 taagtctcaa tttggatcac ccttaaacct atcttttcaa tttgggccgg gttgtggttt
      421 ggactaccat gaacaacttt tcgtcatgtc taacttccct ttcagcaaac atatgaacca
      481 tatatagagg agatcggccg tatactagag ctgatgtgtt taaggtcgtt gattgcacga
      541 gaaaaaaaaa tccaaatcgc aacaatagca aatttatctg gttcaaagtg aaaagatatg
      601 tttaaaggta gtccaaagta aaacttatag ataataaaat gtggtccaaa gcgtaattca
      661 ctcaaaaaaa atcaacgaga cgtgtaccaa acggagacaa acggcatctt ctcgaaattt
      721 cccaaccgct cgctcgcccg cctcgtcttc ccggaaaccg cggtggtttc agcgtggcgg
      781 attctccaag cagacggaga cgtcacggca cgggactcct cccaccaccc aaccgccata
      841 aataccagcc ccctcatctc ctctcctcgc atcagctcca cccccgaaaa atttctcccc
      901 aatctcgcga ggctctcgtc gtcgaatcga atcctctcgc gtcctcaagg tacgctgctt
      961 ctcctctcct cgcttcgttt cgattcgatt tcggacgggt gaggttgttt tgttgctaga
     1021 tccgattggt ggttagggtt gtcgatgtga ttatcgtgag atgtttaggg gttgtagatc
     1081 tgatggttgt gatttgggca cggttggttc gataggtgga atcgtggtta ggttttggga
     1141 ttggatgttg gttctgatga ttggggggaa tttttacggt tagatgaatt gttggatgat
     1201 tcgattgggg aaatcggtgt agatctgttg gggaattgtg gaactagtca tgcctgagtg
     1261 attggtgcga tttgtagcgt gttccatctt gtaggccttg ttgcgagcat gttcagatct
     1321 actgttccgc tcttgattga gttattggtg cggttggtgc aaacacaggc tttaatatgt
     1381 tatatctgtt ttgtgtttga tgtagatctg tagggtagtt cttcttagac atggttcaat
     1441 tatgtagctt gtgcgtttcg atttgatttc atatgttcac agattagata atgatgaact
     1501 cttttaatta attgtcaatg gtaaatagga agtcttgtcg ctatatctgt cataatgatc
     1561 tcatgttact atctgccagt aatttatgct aagaactata ttagaatatc atgttacaat
     1621 ctgtagtaat atcatgttac aatctgtagt tcatctatat aatctattgt ggtaatttct
     1681 ttttactatc tgtgtgaaga ttattgccac tagttcattc tacttatttc tgaagttcag
     1741 gatacgtgtg ctgttactac ctatctgaat acatgtgtga tgtgcctgtt actatctttt
     1801 tgaatacatg tatgttctgt tggaatatgt ttgctgtttg atccgttgtt gtgtccttaa
     1861 tcttgtgcta gttcttaccc tatctgtttg gtgattattt cttgcagatt cagatcgggc
     1921 ccaagcttga ctagtgatat cacaagtttg tacaaaaaag caggctccgc ggccgccccc
     1981 ttcaccgagc tcgagatgtt ttgaggaagg gtatggaaca atccttgaga gaccattagg
     2041 caccccaggc tttacacttt atgcttccgg ctcgtataat gtgtggattt tgagttagga
     2101 gccgtcgaga ttttcaggag ctaaggaagc taaaatggag aaaaaaatca ctggatatac
     2161 caccgttgat atatcccaat ggcatcgtaa agaacatttt gaggcatttc agtcagttgc
     2221 tcaatgtacc tataaccaga ccgttcagct ggatattacg gcctttttaa agaccgtaaa
     2281 gaaaaataag cacaagtttt atccggcctt tattcacatt cttgcccgcc tgatgaatgc
     2341 tcatccggag ttccgtatgg caatgaaaga cggtgagctg gtgatatggg atagtgttca
     2401 cccttgttac accgttttcc atgagcaaac tgaaacgttt tcatcgctct ggagtgaata
     2461 ccacgacgat ttccggcagt ttctacacat atattcgcaa gatgtggcgt gttacggtga
     2521 aaacctggcc tatttcccta aagggtttat tgagaatatg tttttcgtct cagccaatcc
     2581 ctgggtgagt ttcaccagtt ttgatttaaa cgtggccaat atggacaact tcttcgcccc
     2641 cgttttcacc atgggcaaat attatacgca aggcgacaag gtgctgatgc cgctggcgat
     2701 tcaggttcat catgccgttt gtgatggctt ccatgtcggc agaatgctta atgaattaca
     2761 acagtactgc gatgagtggc agggcggggc gtaaacgcgt ggagccggct tactaaaagc
     2821 cagataacag tatgcgtatt tgcgcgctga tttttgcggt ataagaatat atactgatat
     2881 gtatacccga agtatgtcaa aaagaggtat gctatgaagc agcgtattac agtgacagtt
     2941 gacagcgaca gctatcagtt gctcaaggca tatatgatgt caatatctcc ggtctggtaa
     3001 gcacaaccat gcagaatgaa gcccgtcgtc tgcgtgccga acgctggaaa gcggaaaatc
     3061 aggaagggat ggctgaggtc gcccggttta ttgaaatgaa cggctctttt gctgacgaga
     3121 acaggggctg gtgaaatgca gtttaaggtt tacacctata aaagagagag ccgttatcgt
     3181 ctgtttgtgg atgtacagag tgatattatt gacacgcccg gccgacggat ggtgatcccc
     3241 ctggccagtg cacgtctgct gtcagataaa gtctcccgtg aactttaccc ggtggtgcat
     3301 atcggggatg aaagctggcg catgatgacc accgatatgg ccagtgtgcc ggtttccgtt
     3361 atcggggaag aagtggctga tctcagccac cgcgaaaatg acatcaaaaa cgccattaac
     3421 ctgatgttct ggggaatata aatgtcaggc tcccttatac acagccagtc tgcacctcga
     3481 cggtctcaca tggtttgttc ttaccacacg accaattaaa tcgagctcaa gggtgggcgc
     3541 gccgacccag ctttcttgta caaagtggtg atatcccgcg gccatgctag agtccgcaaa
     3601 aatcaccagt ctctctctac aaatctatct ctctctattt ttctccagaa taatgtgtga
     3661 gtagttccca gataagggaa ttagggttct tatagggttt cgctcatgtg ttgagcatat
     3721 aagaaaccct tagtatgtat ttgtatttgt aaaatacttc tatcaataaa atttctaatt
     3781 cctaaaacca aaatccagtg acctgcaggc atgcgacgtc gggccctcta gaggatcccc
     3841 gggtaccgtg cagcgtcgcg tcgggccaag cgaagcagac ggcacggcat ctctgtcgct
     3901 gcctctggac ccctctcgag agttccgctc caccgttgga cttgctccgc tgtcggcatc
     3961 cagaaattgc gtggcggagc ggcagacgtg agccggcacg gcaggcggcc tcctcctcct
     4021 ctcacggcac cggcagctac gggggattcc tttcccaccg ctccttcgct ttcccttcct
     4081 cgcccgccgt aataaataga caccccctcc acaccctctt tccccaacct cgtgttgttc
     4141 ggagcgcaca cacacacaac cagatctccc ccaaatccac ccgtcggcac ctccgcttca
     4201 aggtacgccg ctcgtcctcc cccccccccc ctctctacct tctctagatc ggcgttccgg
     4261 tccatggtta gggcccggta gttctacttc tgttcatgtt tgtgttagat ccgtgtttgt
     4321 gttagatccg tgctgctagc gttcgtacac ggatgcgacc tgtacgtcag acacgttctg
     4381 attgctaact tgccagtgtt tctctttggg gaatcctggg atggctctag ccgttccgca
     4441 gacgggatcg atttcatgat tttttttgtt tcgttgcata gggtttggtt tgcccttttc
     4501 ctttatttca atatatgccg tgcacttgtt tgtcgggtca tcttttcatg cttttttttg
     4561 tcttggttgt gatgatgtgg tctggttggg cggtcgttct agatcggagt agaaatctgt
     4621 ttcaaactac ctggtggatt tattaatttt ggatctgtat gtgtgtgcca tacatattca
     4681 tagttacgaa ttgaagatga tggatggaaa tatcgatcta ggataggtat acatgttgat
     4741 gcgggtttta ctgatgcata tacagagatg ctttttgttc gcttggttgt gatgatgtgg
     4801 tgtggttggg cggtcgttca ttcgttctag atcggagtag aatactgttt caaactacct
     4861 ggtgtattta ttaattttgg aactgtatgt gtgtgtcata catcttcata gttacgagtt
     4921 taagatggat ggaaatatcg atctaggata ggtatacatg ttgatgtggg ttttactgat
     4981 gcatatacat gatggcatat gcagcatcta ttcatatgct ctaaccttga gtacctatct
     5041 attataataa acaagtatgt tttataatta ttttgatctt gatatacttg gatgatggca
     5101 tatgcagcag ctatatgtgg atttttttag ccctgccttc atacgctatt tatttgcttg
     5161 gtactgtttc ttttgtcgat gctcaccctg ttgtttggtg ttacttctgc aggtcgactc
     5221 tagaggatcc atgaaaaagc ctgaactcac cgcgacgtct gtcgagaagt ttctgatcga
     5281 aaagttcgac agcgtctccg acctgatgca gctctcggag ggcgaagaat ctcgtgcttt
     5341 cagcttcgat gtaggagggc gtggatatgt cctgcgggta aatagctgcg ccgatggttt
     5401 ctacaaagat cgttatgttt atcggcactt tgcatcggcc gcgctcccga ttccggaagt
     5461 gcttgacatt ggggagttta gcgagagcct gacctattgc atctcccgcc gtgcacaggg
     5521 tgtcacgttg caagacctgc ctgaaaccga actgcccgct gttctacaac cggtcgcgga
     5581 ggctatggat gcgatcgctg cggccgatct tagccagacg agcgggttcg gcccattcgg
     5641 accgcaagga atcggtcaat acactacatg gcgtgatttc atatgcgcga ttgctgatcc
     5701 ccatgtgtat cactggcaaa ctgtgatgga cgacaccgtc agtgcgtccg tcgcgcaggc
     5761 tctcgatgag ctgatgcttt gggccgagga ctgccccgaa gtccggcacc tcgtgcacgc
     5821 ggatttcggc tccaacaatg tcctgacgga caatggccgc ataacagcgg tcattgactg
     5881 gagcgaggcg atgttcgggg attcccaata cgaggtcgcc aacatcttct tctggaggcc
     5941 gtggttggct tgtatggagc agcagacgcg ctacttcgag cggaggcatc cggagcttgc
     6001 aggatcgcca cgactccggg cgtatatgct ccgcattggt cttgaccaac tctatcagag
     6061 cttggttgac ggcaatttcg atgatgcagc ttgggcgcag ggtcgatgcg acgcaatcgt
     6121 ccgatccgga gccgggactg tcgggcgtac acaaatcgcc cgcagaagcg cggccgtctg
     6181 gaccgatggc tgtgtagaag tactcgccga tagtggaaac cgacgcccca gcactcgtcc
     6241 gagggcaaag aaataggaat tcgtaatcat gtcatagctg tttcctgtgt gaaattgtta
     6301 tccgctcaca attccacaca acatacgagc cggaagcata aagtgtaaag cctggggtgc
     6361 ctaatgagtg agctaactca cattacttaa gattgaatcc tgttgccggt cttgcgatga
     6421 ttatcatata atttctgttg aattacgtta agcatgtaat aattaacatg taatgcatga
     6481 cgttatttat gagatgggtt tttatgatta gagtcccgca attatacatt taatacgcga
     6541 tagaaaacaa aatatagcgc gcaaactagg ataaattatc gcgcgcggtg tcatctatgt
     6601 tactagatcg accggcatgc aagctgataa ttcaattcgg cgttaattca gtacattaaa
     6661 aacgtccgca atgtgttatt aagttgtcta agcgtcaatt tgtttacacc acaatatatc
     6721 ctgccaccag ccagccaaca gctccccgac cggcagctcg gcacaaaatc accactcgat
     6781 acaggcagcc catcagtccg ggacggcgtc agcgggagag ccgttgtaag gcggcagact
     6841 ttgctcatgt taccgatgct attcggaaga acggcaacta agctgccggg tttgaaacac
     6901 ggatgatctc gcggagggta gcatgttgat tgtaacgatg acagagcgtt gctgcctgtg
     6961 atcaattcgg gcacgaaccc agtggacata agcctcgttc ggttcgtaag ctgtaatgca
     7021 agtagcgtaa ctgccgtcac gcaactggtc cagaaccttg accgaacgca gcggtggtaa
     7081 cggcgcagtg gcggttttca tggcttcttg ttatgacatg tttttttggg gtacagtcta
     7141 tgcctcgggc atccaagcag caagcgcgtt acgccgtggg tcgatgtttg atgttatgga
     7201 gcagcaacga tgttacgcag cagggcagtc gccctaaaac aaagttaaac atcatggggg
     7261 aagcggtgat cgccgaagta tcgactcaac tatcagaggt agttggcgtc atcgagcgcc
     7321 atctcgaacc gacgttgctg gccgtacatt tgtacggctc cgcagtggat ggcggcctga
     7381 agccacacag tgatattgat ttgctggtta cggtgaccgt aaggcttgat gaaacaacgc
     7441 ggcgagcttt gatcaacgac cttttggaaa cttcggcttc ccctggagag agcgagattc
     7501 tccgcgctgt agaagtcacc attgttgtgc acgacgacat cattccgtgg cgttatccag
     7561 ctaagcgcga actgcaattt ggagaatggc agcgcaatga cattcttgca ggtatcttcg
     7621 agccagccac gatcgacatt gatctggcta tcttgctgac aaaagcaaga gaacatagcg
     7681 ttgccttggt aggtccagcg gcggaggaac tctttgatcc ggttcctgaa caggatctat
     7741 ttgaggcgct aaatgaaacc ttaacgctat ggaactcgcc gcccgactgg gctggcgatg
     7801 agcgaaatgt agtgcttacg ttgtcccgca tttggtacag cgcagtaacc ggcaaaatcg
     7861 cgccgaagga tgtcgctgcc gactgggcaa tggagcgcct gccggcccag tatcagcccg
     7921 tcatacttga agctagacag gcttatcttg gacaagaaga agatcgcttg gcctcgcgcg
     7981 cagatcagtt ggaagaattt gtccactacg tgaaaggcga gatcaccaag gtagtcggca
     8041 aataatgtct agctagaaat tcgttcaagc cgacgccgct tcgccggcgt taactcaagc
     8101 gattagatgc actaagcaca taattgctca cagccaaact atcaggtcaa gtctgctttt
     8161 attattttta agcgtgcata ataagcccta cacaaattgg gagatatatc atgcatgacc
     8221 aaaatccctt aacgtgagtt ttcgttccac tgagcgtcag accccgtaga aaagatcaaa
     8281 ggatcttctt gagatccttt ttttctgcgc gtaatctgct gcttgcaaac aaaaaaacca
     8341 ccgctaccag cggtggtttg tttgccggat caagagctac caactctttt tccgaaggta
     8401 actggcttca gcagagcgca gataccaaat actgtccttc tagtgtagcc gtagttaggc
     8461 caccacttca agaactctgt agcaccgcct acatacctcg ctctgctaat cctgttacca
     8521 gtggctgctg ccagtggcga taagtcgtgt cttaccgggt tggactcaag acgatagtta
     8581 ccggataagg cgcagcggtc gggctgaacg gggggttcgt gcacacagcc cagcttggag
     8641 cgaacgacct acaccgaact gagataccta cagcgtgagc tatgagaaag cgccacgctt
     8701 cccgaaggga gaaaggcgga caggtatccg gtaagcggca gggtcggaac aggagagcgc
     8761 acgagggagc ttccaggggg aaacgcctgg tatctttata gtcctgtcgg gtttcgccac
     8821 ctctgacttg agcgtcgatt tttgtgatgc tcgtcagggg ggcggagcct atggaaaaac
     8881 gccagcaacg cggccttttt acggttcctg gccttttgct ggccttttgc tcacatgttc
     8941 tttcctgcgt tatcccctga ttctgtggat aaccgtatta ccgcctttga gtgagctgat
     9001 accgctcgcc gcagccgaac gaccgagcgc agcgagtcag tgagcgagga agcggaagag
     9061 cgcctgatgc ggtattttct ccttacgcat ctgtgcggta tttcacaccg catatggtgc
     9121 actctcagta caatctgctc tgatgccgca tagttaagcc agtatacact ccgctatcgc
     9181 tacgtgactg ggtcatggct gcgccccgac acccgccaac acccgctgac gcgccctgac
     9241 gggcttgtct gctcccggca tccgcttaca gacaagctgt gaccgtctcc gggagctgca
     9301 tgtgtcagag gttttcaccg tcatcaccga aacgcgcgag gcagggtgcc ttgatgtggg
     9361 cgccggcggt cgagtggcga cggcgcggct tgtccgcgcc ctggtagatt gcctggccgt
     9421 aggccagcca tttttgagcg gccagcggcc gcgataggcc gacgcgaagc ggcggggcgt
     9481 agggagcgca gcgaccgaag ggtaggcgct ttttgcagct cttcggctgt gcgctggcca
     9541 gacagttatg cacaggccag gcgggtttta agagttttaa taagttttaa agagttttag
     9601 gcggaaaaat cgcctttttt ctcttttata tcagtcactt acatgtgtga ccggttccca
     9661 atgtacggct ttgggttccc aatgtacggg ttccggttcc caatgtacgg ctttgggttc
     9721 ccaatgtacg tgctatccac aggaaagaga acttttcgac ctttttcccc tgctagggca
     9781 atttgcccta gcatctgctc cgtacattag gaaccggcgg atgcttcgcc ctcgatcagg
     9841 ttgcggtagc gcatgactag gatcgggcca gcctgccccg cctcctcctt caaatcgtac
     9901 tccggcaggt catttgaccc gatcagcttg cgcacggtga aacagaactt cttgaactct
     9961 ccggcgctgc cactgcgttc gtagatcgtc ttgaacaacc atctggcttc tgccttgcct
    10021 gcggcgcggc gtgccaggcg gtagagaaaa cggccgatgc cgggatcgat caaaaagtaa
    10081 tcggggtgaa ccgtcagcac gtccgggttc ttgccttctg tgatctcgcg gtacatccaa
    10141 tcagctagct cgatctcgat gtactccggc cgcccggttt cgctctttac gatcttgtag
    10201 cggctaatca aggcttcacc ctcggatacc gtcaccaggc ggccgttctt ggccttcttc
    10261 gtacgctgca tggcaacgtg cgtggtgttt aaccgaatgc aggtttctac caggtcgtct
    10321 ttctgctttc cgccatcggc tcgccggcag aacttgagta cgtccgcaac gtgtggacgg
    10381 aacacgcggc cgggcttgtc tcccttccct tcccggtatc ggttcatgga ttcggttaga
    10441 tgggaaaccg ccatcagtac caggtcgtaa tcccacacac tggccatgcc ggccggccct
    10501 gcggaaacct ctacgtgccc gtctggaagc tcgtagcgga tcacctcgcc agctcgtcgg
    10561 tcacgcttcg acagacggaa aacggccacg tccatgatgc tgcgactatc gcgggtgccc
    10621 acgtcataga gcatcggaac gaaaaaatct ggttgctcgt cgcccttggg cggcttccta
    10681 atcgacggcg caccggctgc cggcggttgc cgggattctt tgcggattcg atcagcggcc
    10741 gcttgccacg attcaccggg gcgtgcttct gcctcgatgc gttgccgctg ggcggcctgc
    10801 gcggccttca acttctccac caggtcatca cccagcgccg cgccgatttg taccgggccg
    10861 gatggtttgc gaccgtcacg ccgattcctc gggcttgggg gttccagtgc cattgcaggg
    10921 ccggcagaca acccagccgc ttacgcctgg ccaaccgccc gttcctccac acatggggca
    10981 ttccacggcg tcggtgcctg gttgttcttg attttccatg ccgcctcctt tagccgctaa
    11041 aattcatcta ctcatttatt catttgctca tttactctgg tagctgcgcg atgtattcag
    11101 atagcagctc ggtaatggtc ttgccttggc gtaccgcgta catcttcagc ttggtgtgat
    11161 cctccgccgg caactgaaag ttgacccgct tcatggctgg cgtgtctgcc aggctggcca
    11221 acgttgcagc cttgctgctg cgtgcgctcg gacggccggc acttagcgtg tttgtgcttt
    11281 tgctcatttt ctctttacct cattaactca aatgagtttt gatttaattt cagcggccag
    11341 cgcctggacc tcgcgggcag cgtcgccctc gggttctgat tcaagaacgg ttgtgccggc
    11401 ggcggcagtg cctgggtagc tcacgcgctg cgtgatacgg gactcaagaa tgggcagctc
    11461 gtacccggcc agcgcctcgg caacctcacc gccgatgcgc gtgcctttga tcgcccgcga
    11521 cacgacaaag gccgcttgta gccttccatc cgtgacctca atgcgctgct taaccagctc
    11581 caccaggtcg gcggtggccc atatgtcgta agggcttggc tgcaccggaa tcagcacgaa
    11641 gtcggctgcc ttgatcgcgg acacagccaa gtccgccgcc tggggcgctc cgtcgatcac
    11701 tacgaagtcg cgccggccga tggccttcac gtcgcggtca atcgtcgggc ggtcgatgcc
    11761 gacaacggtt agcggttgat cttcccgcac ggccgcccaa tcgcgggcac tgccctgggg
    11821 atcggaatcg actaacagaa catcggcccc ggcgagttgc agggcgcggg ctagatgggt
    11881 tgcgatggtc gtcttgcctg acccgccttt ctggttaagt acagcgataa ccttcatgcg
    11941 ttccccttgc gtatttgttt atttactcat cgcatcatat acgcagcgac cgcatgacgc
    12001 aagctgtttt actcaaatac acatcacctt tttagacggc ggcgctcggt ttcttcagcg
    12061 gccaagctgg ccggccaggc cgccagcttg gcatcagaca aaccggccag gatttcatgc
    12121 agccgcacgg ttgagacgtg cgcgggcggc tcgaacacgt acccggccgc gatcatctcc
    12181 gcctcgatct cttcggtaat gaaaaacggt tcgtcctggc cgtcctggtg cggtttcatg
    12241 cttgttcctc ttggcgttca ttctcggcgg ccgccagggc gtcggcctcg gtcaatgcgt
    12301 cctcacggaa ggcaccgcgc cgcctggcct cggtgggcgt cacttcctcg ctgcgctcaa
    12361 gtgcgcggta cagggtcgag cgatgcacgc caagcagtgc agccgcctct ttcacggtgc
    12421 ggccttcctg gtcgatcagc tcgcgggcgt gcgcgatctg tgccggggtg agggtagggc
    12481 gggggccaaa cttcacgcct cgggccttgg cggcctcgcg cccgctccgg gtgcggtcga
    12541 tgattaggga acgctcgaac tcggcaatgc cggcgaacac ggtcaacacc atgcggccgg
    12601 ccggcgtggt ggtgtcggcc cacggctctg ccaggctacg caggcccgcg ccggcctcct
    12661 ggatgcgctc ggcaatgtcc agtaggtcgc gggtgctgcg ggccaggcgg tctagcctgg
    12721 tcactgtcac aacgtcgcca gggcgtaggt ggtcaagcat cctggccagc tccgggcggt
    12781 cgcgcctggt gccggtgatc ttctcggaaa acagcttggt gcagccggcc gcgtgcagtt
    12841 cggcccgttg gttggtcaag tcctggtcgt cggtgctgac gcgggcatag cccagcaggc
    12901 cagcggcggc gctcttgttc atggcgtaat gtctccggtt ctagtcgcaa gtattctact
    12961 ttatgcgact aaaacacgcg acaagaaaac gccaggaaaa gggcagggcg gcagcctgtc
    13021 gcgtaactta ggacttgtgc gacatgtcgt tttcagaaga cggctgcact gaacgtcaga
    13081 agccgactgc actatagcag cggaggggtt ggatcaaagt ac
//
