[The description below was written by a language model from this plasmid's Addgene catalogue record and the feature table of its GenBank file.]
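Description:
pH7WG2B-OsMIR390-B/c is a 13.1 kb Agrobacterium binary vector for plant expression, built on the pH7WG2 backbone and designed for producing artificial microRNAs (amiRNAs) in monocots. Outside the T-DNA, it carries a high-copy ColE1/pMB1-type origin with the pBR322 bom region for propagation in E. coli, the pVS1 oriV with RepA and StaA for replication and stable maintenance in Agrobacterium, and an aadA gene conferring spectinomycin/streptomycin resistance. Between the nopaline-type right and left T-DNA borders lie the amiRNA expression cassette and a hygromycin phosphotransferase gene (HygR) for selecting transformed plant tissue. The regulatory elements driving HygR are not annotated in the feature table.

The insert, flanked by attB1 and attB2 sites, is the Oryza sativa MIR390 precursor. Its central portion has been replaced by a 'B/c' cassette made up of a chloramphenicol acetyltransferase gene (with a lac UV5 promoter) and the ccdB gyrase toxin gene, bounded by two inverted BsaI sites. BsaI sites in the backbone and within ccdB were mutated so that digestion releases only this cassette. An amiRNA-encoding sequence can then be ligated directly into the rice precursor framework. Loss of ccdB provides counterselection for recombinants in standard strains, while the empty vector requires a ccdB-tolerant strain and is maintained on chloramphenicol plus spectinomycin. The catalogue states that transcription is driven by the rice ubiquitin (OsUBI) promoter, although neither this promoter nor a terminator is annotated in the full-length record. A second, 642 bp partial record shows only the attB2 site. The vector is intended for specific gene silencing in monocot species.
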