Addgene plasmid #61465: pH7WG2B-OsMIR390-B/c
Purpose: Plant expression vector (OsUBI promoter) for direct cloning of artificial microRNAs into rice MIR390 precursor. To use for expressing amiRNAs in monocots.
Depositing lab: James Carrington. Depositing organization: Donald Danforth Plant Science Center. Publication: Highly Specific Gene Silencing in a Monocot Species by Artificial MicroRNAs Derived From Chimeric MIRNA Precursors. Carbonell A, Fahlgren N, Mitchell S, Cox KL Jr, Mockler TC, Carrington JC. Plant J. 2015 Mar 24. doi: 10.1111/tpj.12835. PubMed 25809382.
Backbone
  Vector backbone: pH7WG2
  Backbone size w/o insert (bp): 11592
  Total vector size (bp): 13122
  Modifications to backbone: A BsaI site from the backbone was mutated to block the site.
  Vector type: Plant Expression
  Selectable markers: Hygromycin
Growth in bacteria
  Bacterial resistance: Chloramphenicol and Spectinomycin, 25 & 50 μg/mL
  Growth temperature: 37°C
  Growth strain: ccdB Survival
  Copy number: High Copy
Gene/Insert
  Gene/Insert name: OsMIR390-B/c
  Species: Oryza sativa
  Insert size (bp): 1530
  Mutation: O. sativa MIR390 precursor sequence including a chloramphenicol-ccdB cassette flanked by two inverted BsaI sites. The BsaI site in the ccdB gene was mutated to block the site.
  Promoter: OsUBI
  Cloning method: Unknown
  Sequencing primers: 5′ attB1; 3′ attB2
Terms and licenses: Academic/Nonprofit Terms; Industry Terms: Not Available to Industry
How to cite: pH7WG2B-OsMIR390-B/c was a gift from James Carrington (Addgene plasmid # 61465 ; http://n2t.net/addgene:61465 ; RRID:Addgene_61465)
