LOCUS       Exported 642 bp ds-DNA linear SYN 04-JUN-2021
DEFINITION  Plant expression vector (OsUBI promoter) for direct cloning of
            artificial microRNAs into rice MIR390 precursor. To use for
            expressing amiRNAs in monocots..
ACCESSION   .
VERSION     .
KEYWORDS    pH7WG2B-OsMIR390-B/c
SOURCE      synthetic DNA construct
  ORGANISM  synthetic DNA construct
REFERENCE   1 (bases 1 to 642)
  AUTHORS   Carbonell A, Fahlgren N, Mitchell S, Cox KL Jr, Mockler TC,
            Carrington JC
  TITLE     Highly Specific Gene Silencing in a Monocot Species by Artificial
            MicroRNAs Derived From Chimeric MIRNA Precursors.
  JOURNAL   Plant J. 2015 Mar 24. doi: 10.1111/tpj.12835.
  PUBMED    25809382
REFERENCE   2 (bases 1 to 642)
  AUTHORS   .
  TITLE     Direct Submission
  JOURNAL   Exported Jun 4, 2021 from SnapGene Server 1.1.58
            http://www.snapgene.com
FEATURES             Location/Qualifiers
     source          1..642
                     /organism="synthetic DNA construct"
                     /mol_type="other DNA"
     protein_bind    complement(147..171)
                     /gene="mutant version of attB"
                     /label=attB2
                     /bound_moiety="BP Clonase(TM)"
                     /note="recombination site for the Gateway(R) BP reaction"
ORIGIN
        1 tgacatcaaa aacgccatta acctgatgtt ctggggaata taaatgtcag gctcccttat
       61 acacagccag tctgcacctc gacggtctca catggtttgt tcttaccaca cgaccaatta
      121 aatcgagctc aagggtgggc gcgccgaccc agctttcttg tacaaagtgg tgatatcccg
      181 cggccatgct agagtccgca aaaatcacca gtctctctct acaaatctat ctctctctat
      241 ttttctccag aataatgtgt gagtagttcc cagataaggg aattagggtt cttatagggt
      301 ttcgctcatg tgttgagcat ataagaaacc cttagtatgt atttgtattt gtaaaatact
      361 tctatcaata aaatttctaa ttcctaaaac caaaatccag tgacctgcag gcatgcgacg
      421 tcgggccctc tagaggatcc ccgggtaccg tgcagcgtcg cgtcgggcca agcgaagcag
      481 acggcacggc atctctgtcg ctgcctctgg acccctctcg agagttccgc tccaccgttg
      541 gacttgctcc gctgtcggca tccagaaatt gcgtggcgga gcggcagacg tgagccggca
      601 cggcaggcgg cctcctcctc ctctcacggc accggcagct ac
//
