>Addgene plasmid #61465 | pH7WG2B-OsMIR390-B/c | addgene partial sequence | sequence record 106736 | CAT-F 5'-GTTTGTGATGGCTTCCATGTC-3'
GTACTGCGATGAGTGGCAGGGCGGGGCGTAAACGCGTGGAGCCGGCTTACTAAAAGCCAGATAACAGTAT
GCGTATTTGCGCGCTGATTTTTGCGGTATAAGAATATATACTGATATGTATACCCGAAGTATGTCAAAAA
GAGGTATGCTATGAAGCAGCGTATTACAGTGACAGTTGACAGCGACAGCTATCAGTTGCTCAAGGCATAT
ATGATGTCAATATCTCCGGTCTGGTAAGCACAACCATGCAGAATGAAGCCCGTCGTCTGCGTGCCGAACG
CTGGAAAGCGGAAAATCAGGAAGGGATGGCTGAGGTCGCCCGGTTTATTGAAATGAACGGCTCTTTTGCT
GACGAGAACAGGGGCTGGTGAAATGCAGTTTAAGGTTTACACCTATAAAAGAGAGAGCCGTTATCGTCTG
TTTGTGGATGTACAGAGTGATATTATTGACACGCCCGGCCGACGGATGGTGATCCCCCTGGCCAGTGCAC
GTCTGCTGTCAGATAAAGTCTCCCGTGAACTTTACCCGGTGGTGCATATCGGGGATGAAAGCTGGCGCAT
GATGACCACCGATATGGCCAGTGTGCCGGTTTCCGTTATCGGGGAAGAAGTGGCTGATCTCAGCCACCGC
GAAAATGACATCAAAAACGCCATTAACCTGATGTTCTGGGGAATATAAATGTCAGGCTCCCTTATACACA
GCCAGTCTGCACCTCGACGGTCTCACAT
