>Addgene plasmid #61465 | pH7WG2B-OsMIR390-B/c | addgene partial sequence | sequence record 106737 | CAT-R 5'-GCAACTGACTGAAATGCCTC-3'
CGGTGGTATATCCAGTGATTTTTTTCTCCATTTTAGCTTCCTTAGCTCCTGAAAATCTCGACGGCTCCTA
ACTCAAAATCCACACATTATACGAGCCGGAAGCATAAAGTGTAAAGCCTGGGGTGCCTAATGGTCTCTCA
AGGATTGTTCCATACCCTTCCTCAAAACATCTCGAGCTCGGTGAAGGGGGCGGCCGCGGAGCCTGCTTTT
TTGTACAAACTTGTGATATCACTAGCAAGCTTGGGCCCGATCTGAATCTGCAAGAAATAATCACCAAACA
GATAGGGTAAGAACTAGCACAAGATTAAGGACACAACAACGGATCAAACAGCAAACATATTCCAACAGAA
CATACATGTATTCAAAAAGATAGTAACAGGCACATCACACATGTATTCAGATAGGTAGTAACAGCACACG
TATCCTGAACTTCAGAAATAAGTAGAATGAACTAGTGGCAATAATCTTCACACAGATAGTAAAAAGAAAT
TACCACAATAGATTATATAGATGAACTACAGATTGTAACATGATATTACTACAGATTGTAACATGATATT
CTAATATAGTTCTTAGCATAAATTACTGGCAGATAGTAACATGAGATCATTATGACAGATATAGCGACAA
GACTTCCTA
